>Addgene plasmid #72700 | FCIV1-GR SS287AA/S155A | addgene partial sequence | sequence record 136048 | FCIV1-5 5'-gttagacgaagcttgggctgcaggtcgac-3'
TTAATATTTGCCAATGGACTCCAAAGAATCCTTAGCTCCCCCTGGTAGAGACGAAGTCCCTGGCAGTTTG
CTTGGCCAGGGGAGGGGGAGCGTAATGGACTTTTATAAAAGCCTGAGGGGAGGAGCTACAGTCAAGGTTT
CTGCATCTTCGCCCTCAGTGGCTGCTGCTTCTCAGGCAGATTCCAAGCAGCAGAGGATTCTCCTTGATTT
CTCGAAAGGCTCCACAAGCAATGTGCAGCAGCGACAGCAGCAGCAGCAGCAGCAGCAGCAGCAGCAGCAG
CAGCAGCAGCAGCAGCAGCAGCCAGACTTATCCAAAGCCGTTTCACTGTCCATGGGGCTGTATATGGGAG
AGACAGAAACAAAAGTGATGGGGAATGACTTGGGCTACCCACAGCAGGGCCAACTTGGCCTTTCCTCTGG
GGAAACAGACTTTCGGCTTCTGGAAGAAAGCATTGCAAACCTCAATAGGTCGACCGCGGTTCCAGAGAAC
CCCAAGAGTTCAACGTCTGCAACTGGGTGTGCTACCCCGACAGAGAAGGAGTTTCCCAAAACTCACTCGG
ATGCATCTTCAGAACAGCAAAATCGAAAAAGCCAGACCGGCACCAACGGAGGCAGTGTGAAATTGTATCC
CACAGACCAAAGCACCTTTGACCTCTTGAAGGATTTGGAGTTTTCCGCTGGGTCCCCAGGTAAAGACACA
AACGAGAGTCCCTGGAGATCAGATCTGTTGATAGATGAAAACTTGCTTTCTCCTTTGGCGGGAGAAGATG
ATCCATTCCTTCTCGAAGGGGACACGAATGAGGATTGTAAGCCTCTTATTTTACCGGACACTAAACCTAG
AATTAAGGATACTGGAGATACAATCTTAGCAGCTCCCAGCAGTGTGGCACTGCCCCAAGTG
