>Addgene plasmid #72700 | FCIV1-GR SS287AA/S155A | addgene partial sequence | sequence record 136051 | EGFP-N 5'-CGTCGCCGTCCAGCTCGACCAG-3'
CCTTGCTCACCATGGTTGTGGCCATATTATCATCGTGTTTTTCAAAGGAAAACCACGTCCCCGTGGTTCG
GGGGGCCTAGACGTTTTTTTAACCTCGACTAAACACATGTAAAGCATGTGTACCGAGGCCCCAGATCAGA
TCCCATACAATGGGGTACCTTCTGGGCATCCTTCAGCCCCTTGTTGAATACGCTTGAGGAGAGCCATTTG
ACTCTTTCCACAACTATCCAACTCACAACGTGGCACTGGGGTTGTGCCGCCTTTGCAGGTGTATCTTATA
CACGTGGCTTTTGGCCGCAGAGGCACCTGTCGCCAGGTGGGGGGTTCCGCTGCCTGCAAAGGGTCGCTAC
AGACGTTGTTTGTCTTCAAGAAGCTTCCAGAGGAACTGCTTCCTTCACGACATTCAACAGACCTTGCATT
CCTTTGGCGAGAGGGGAAAGACCCCTAGGAATGCTCGTCAAGAAGACAGGGCCAGGTTTCCGGGCCCTCA
CATTGCCAAAAGACGGCAATATGGTGGAAAATAACATATAGACAAACGCACACCGGCCTTATTCCAAGCG
GCTTCGGCCAGTAACGTTAGGGGGGGGGGAGGGAGAGGGGCGGATCCCCAAAACAAAACAAGACAGAAAC
AAAAAGAACAACAAAACATCTACAAGACAAATTGATAAGTTTGTACAGTAAAAGCTATAAATTCAACTTT
CTTTAAGGCAACCTTTCTTAGTAAGGCAGTCATTTTT
