[The description below was written by a language model from this plasmid's Addgene catalogue record.]
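Description:
FCIV1-GR SS287AA/S155A is a lentiviral transfer plasmid for mammalian expression, built on the FCIV1 backbone and described as part of a second-generation system. That designation means viral particles are produced by supplying packaging and envelope functions from separate helper plasmids. It is propagated in bacteria under ampicillin selection. The recommended host is a recombination-deficient strain of the kind generally used to keep the repeated LTR sequences of lentiviral vectors stable. The copy number is not recorded, and no feature table is available, so details such as the origin of replication and the exact viral elements cannot be stated from the record.

The payload is the rat glucocorticoid receptor (GR, encoded by Nr3c1) expressed from a ubiquitin promoter. The insert carries serine-to-alanine substitutions noted as SS287AA and S155A, which remove phosphorylatable residues and yield a phosphodeficient receptor. The stated purpose calls this mutant "GR-2A", although the mutation name lists changes at more than two serines, and the record does not resolve this discrepancy. Downstream of the receptor, the backbone provides an IRES-Venus cassette. Although it is catalogued as a C-terminal tag, an IRES directs independent translation of the yellow fluorescent protein Venus from the same transcript, so transduced cells are marked by fluorescence without fusing anything to the receptor.

The associated work concerns how brain-derived neurotrophic factor signaling alters glucocorticoid-driven transcription through GR phosphorylation. The construct therefore serves to deliver a non-phosphorylatable receptor into mammalian cells, allowing its behaviour to be compared with that of wild-type GR.
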