Addgene plasmid #72700: FCIV1-GR SS287AA/S155A
Purpose: Lentiviral expression of GR-2A phosphodeficient mutant (2nd generation)
Depositing lab: Freddy Jeanneteau. Depositing organization: Delegation INSERM Languedoc Roussillon. Publication: Brain-derived neurotrophic factor signaling rewrites the glucocorticoid transcriptome via glucocorticoid receptor phosphorylation. Lambert WM, Xu CF, Neubert TA, Chao MV, Garabedian MJ, Jeanneteau FD. Mol Cell Biol. 2013 Sep;33(18):3700-14. doi: 10.1128/MCB.00150-13. Epub 2013 Jul 22. PubMed 23878391.
Backbone
  Vector backbone: FCIV1
  Vector type: Mammalian Expression, Lentiviral
Growth in bacteria
  Bacterial resistance: Ampicillin, 100 μg/mL
  Growth temperature: 37°C
  Growth strain: NEB Stable
  Copy number: Unknown
Gene/Insert
  Gene/Insert name: GR (alt names: NR3C1; nuclear receptor subfamily 3, group C, member 1)
  Species: R. norvegicus (rat)
  Mutation: SS287AA/S155A
  Entrez Gene: Nr3c1 (a.k.a. GR, Gcr, Grl)
  Promoter: ubiquitin
  Tag / fusion protein: IRES-Venus (C terminal on backbone)
  Cloning method: Unknown
  Sequencing primers: 5′ FCIV1-5 (gttagacgaagcttgggctgcaggtcgac); 3′ EGFP-N
Terms and licenses: Academic/Nonprofit Terms; Industry Terms: Not Available to Industry
How to cite: FCIV1-GR SS287AA/S155A was a gift from Freddy Jeanneteau (Addgene plasmid # 72700 ; http://n2t.net/addgene:72700 ; RRID:Addgene_72700)
